Addgene plasmid #15303: pActPL-Gal4AD
Depositing lab: Benjamin White. Depositing organization: National Institute of Mental Health (NIMH). Publication: Refined spatial manipulation of neuronal function by combinatorial restriction of transgene expression. Luan H, Peabody NC, Vinson CR, White BH. Neuron. 2006 Nov 9. 52(3):425-36. 10.1016/j.neuron.2006.08.028 PubMed 17088209.
Backbone
  Vector backbone: pActPL
  Backbone size w/o insert (bp): 6400
  Vector type: Insect Expression
Growth in bacteria
  Bacterial resistance: Ampicillin, 100 μg/mL
  Growth temperature: 37°C
  Growth strain: DH5alpha
  Copy number: High Copy
Gene/Insert
  Gene/Insert name: Gal4AD-ZIP+ (alt names: GAL4AD-EE12RR345L; GAL4)
  Insert size (bp): 670
  Entrez Gene: GAL4 (a.k.a. YPL248C, GAL81)
  Cloning method: Restriction Enzyme; 5′ cloning site NotI (not destroyed); 3′ cloning site AscI (not destroyed)
  Sequencing primers: 5′ Gal4-AD
Terms and licenses: Academic/Nonprofit Terms; Industry Terms: Not Available to Industry
Depositor comments: The heterodimerizing leucine zipper is based on the chicken B-Zip family member Vitellogenin Binding Protein. The EE12RR345L (Zip+) domain was generated from synthetic oligonucleotides with codon usage optimized for Drosophila expression.
How to cite: pActPL-Gal4AD was a gift from Benjamin White (Addgene plasmid # 15303 ; http://n2t.net/addgene:15303 ; RRID:Addgene_15303)
