[The description below was written by a language model from this plasmid's Addgene catalogue record.]
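Description:
pActPL-Gal4AD is an insect expression plasmid built on the pActPL backbone (about 6.4 kb without insert). It is propagated in E. coli as a high-copy plasmid under ampicillin selection. The record does not explicitly list the promoter or other regulatory elements. The backbone name suggests an actin promoter of the kind commonly used for constitutive expression in Drosophila cultured cells, but no feature table is available to confirm this, nor to show the origin of replication or polyadenylation signal.

The roughly 670 bp insert, cloned between NotI and AscI sites that both remain intact, encodes Gal4AD-ZIP+, a fusion of the transcriptional activation domain of the yeast GAL4 protein to a heterodimerizing leucine zipper designated EE12RR345L (Zip+). According to the depositor, the zipper is derived from the chicken B-ZIP family member Vitellogenin Binding Protein. It was assembled from synthetic oligonucleotides with codon usage optimized for Drosophila.

On its own the activation domain lacks DNA-binding activity. The zipper is meant to pair with a complementary zipper on a partner protein, presumably a Gal4 DNA-binding domain fusion, so that a functional transcription factor forms only where both halves are present. This fits the associated publication on combinatorial restriction of transgene expression for spatially refined manipulation of neuronal function, in which two separately expressed components must overlap to drive a Gal4-responsive transgene. This plasmid is therefore suited to expressing and testing the activation-domain half of such a split system in insect cells.
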