>Addgene plasmid #15303 | pActPL-Gal4AD | addgene partial sequence | sequence record 21722 | Gal4-AD 5'-AATACCACTACAATGGAT-3'
AAAAAGAGATCTTTAATACGACTCACTATGAGGGCGAGCGCCGCCATGGAGTACCCATACGACGTACCAG
ATTACGCTGGAGGAGGTGGTGGAGGTGGAGGTGGAGGTACTAGTCTGGAGATCGAGGCCGCCTTCCTGGA
GCGCGAGAACACCGCCCTGGAGACCCGCGTGGCCGAGCTGCGCCAGCGCGTGCAGCGCCTGCGCAACCGC
GTGAGCCAGAACCGCACCCGCTACGGCCCCCTGGGCGGCGGCAAGTAAGGCGCGCCATAACCGATCCGTC
GACCATGAAGATCAAGATCATTGCCCCGCCAGAGCGCAAGTACTCTGTCTGGATCGGTGGCTCCATCCTG
GCTTCGCTGTCCACCTTCCAGCAGATGTGGATCTCCAAGCAGGAGTACGACGAGTCCGGCCCCTCCATTG
TGCACCGCAAGTGCTTCTAAGAAGGATCGCTTGTCTGGGCAAGAGGATCAGGATCGGGATGGTCTTGATT
CTGCTGGAGGAGGAGGAGGAGAAGTCGAGGAAGCAGCAGCGAAAGTGCAAGTGCGAGTGGTGGAAGTTTG
GAGTGCAGCACAACAAAAT
